>Addgene plasmid #59898 | pMZ289 | depositor full sequence | sequence record 94871 | pMZ289 sequence 11370 bps
TCGCGCGTTTCGGTGATGACGGTGAAAACCTCTGACACATGCAGCTCCCGGAGACGGTCACAGCTTGTCT
GTAAGCGGATGCCGGGAGCAGACAAGCCCGTCAGGGCGCGTCAGCGGGTGTTGGCGGGTGTCGGGGCTGG
CTTAACTATGCGGCATCAGAGCAGATTGTACTGAGAGTGCACCATAATCGATGGCCAACCTTCCAATTCA
TTAAATCGAGTCCTCCATCAGATGATTTACAAGGTTTTGCATAGAATCCCTAAGTAAGAGAAGTTGTTAG
TGATTTCTTCAAGTTTACTAAAATTTACATACAAATGGATGATCTCTTCTCCATTGTTTCCTTTCTTCTT
GCAAACGCGTTTTACAAAGAGATGACATGCTATTTTCTGATTATTTTTTTCTATAGTTTTCTATTTTGTA
CGTCCTTGGGAGTCCGAAATGTAAAATCGGGGTATGGTTAGTAGCGGCAGCGTTCATTATGGTATATAAA
AGATAAAAAGTAGGGGCAAGCGAGACAGAATGGGATACAAGGGCATCGTCTATAATTATAGCTAAAAATT
GTATTTTAATTTGTATTTTTTGTAATTTTATTTCTCATTGTTTTACTTAAAATGAATGCGAATTAGAGAA
AACTTCAACGAAATGTCAAAATAAGCTCAGCAAAATATACAATTTTAGGGAAAGCGATCAGCAACTTATT
CTCCGTTGTAGATTCTTTTTCTTCATAAATTCCAACAATGTAACTGCCAATTGATTTTTCTCTAGATGCT
AATAAATTGAAACTAATGAATATAATAACACAGGTTTTGATAAATTGTAAACTCTTACTCAAAAAAAGAA
TGTTAAAACTAATTTAACCTTTTTATAAAGGCTCATGGCGTTAAAGAGGATAGTAAAAATTCTACAATTT
TTTAATTTAATGTCACAATTGTCTTGCGAATATAATTCTATTAATTTTCGCTAACTGCTGTTTTAGTACT
ATTACTTTCAATATGCCTTATATGCAACTTTAATTCATGAAGAATGCAATATTTTTGCAATCTTTCTTGT
ACTGAGCGCTTTTTATCATTTAGTACTCATTATTTAATTTTTCAGTAAAGGGCAATAAATAAATTTGTAG
AAGATGCAATGTAATCTCCTCTATCCTTTTGCTCATATGTTTATGAGTATACCTAGTCTAGAAAGGCTTG
TATTTAAAATATTATTCAATAAAAATTCACAATTTTTACGACATGTGCTACCATTCACTTAACTTCCTGA
TTATAAAATTGGTTCGTTTATACTAATTACTTAAGTACCTTTAACTAAACAAAATGCCTATATATATATT
AATTTACAATGAGTGTCAGATAAGTCACTATGTCCGAGTGGTTAAGGAGTTAGACTCGCCATCGATGAGC
TTAGCTACAAATCCCACTGGCTATATGTATGCATTTGTGTTAAAAAAGTTTGTATAGATTATTTAATCTA
CTCAGCATTCTTTCTCTAAATAGGAATTTGTTACTTAATGGAGAAAAAAATGTTTCGATTTACCTAGTGT
ATTTGTTTGTATACTCACGTTTAATTTCAAACATCCATTCTATCTTGTGTAATTTTTGGCATGGTGAAAA
AGATAATCAGCCTTATAATCTTTACAAAAGTAAGAAATTCTGTAAATAAGCCTTAATGCCCTTGCTTTAA
ATTAAAATGGTTCTTTTTCATGATAATGTTTGCACTTTGTGAATATATTTTAGATAGTTCTGTGAGGTAT
AATTAAGATGTTTTAGAGACTTATACAATTTTGTCTTTATAAATTCTTAATTGATTTTACCATCCCAGTT
TAACTATGCTTCGTCGGCATCTCTGCACATGTCGTGTTTTCTTACCGTATTGTCCTACCAAGAACCTCTT
TTTTGCTTGGATCGAAATTAAAGGTTTAAAAGCAAAGTTATGGATGCTAGAGTATTTCAAAGCTATTCAG
CTAGAGCTGAGGGGATGAAAAATCCCATTGCCAAGGAATTGTTGGCTTTGATGGAAGAAAAGCAAAGCAA
CTTGTCAGTCGCGGTCGATTTGACGAAGAAATCCGAAATCTTAGAATTGGTAGATAAAATTGGACCCTAT
GTCTGTGTTATCAAGACACATATTGACGTTGTCGAGGATTTCGACCAGGATATGGTAGAAAAACTGGTGG
CCTTAGGTAAAAAGCATCGTTTTCTTATCTTTGAGGATCGCAAATTCGCAGACATTGGAAATACCGTCAA
GCTACAATATGCATCTGGTGTGTACAAAATTGCTTCTTGGGCTCATATCACAAATTGCCATACAGTGCCA
GGCGAGGGTATTATACAAGGCCTCAAAGAAGTTGGTTTACCTTTGGGACGTGGTCTCTTGCTTTTGGCTG
AAATGTCTTCCAAAGGCTCTTTGGCTACTGGTTCCTACACAGAGAAAACCTTAGAATGGTTTGAGAAGCA
TACCGATTTTTGCTTTGGCTTTATAGCTGGTCGTCGATTTCCTAACCTTCAAAGCGACTACATAACTATG
TCCCCTGGTATCGGCTTGGATGTTAAAGGAGACGGGCTGGGACAGCAATATCGTACTCCTGAAGAAGTGA
TTGTAAACTGCGGTAGCGATATCATCATTGTTGGTCGTGGAGTCTATGGAGCTGGTCGTAATCCTGTTGT
CGAAGCCAAGAGATATAGAGAAGCTGGTTGGAAGGCATATCAGCAAAGACTTTCTCAGCATTAAAAAAAG
ACTAATGTAAAATTTTTTTGGTTGGTTATTGAAAAAGTCGATGCCTTGTTTGCGTTTGTTTTCCTAGGCG
TTTTATGTCAGAAGGCATTTAGAATTAGTATACAAGTACTCTTTGGTAAAATTTTATGTAGCGACTAAAA
TATTAACTATTATAGATAAACACCTTGGGAATAAAAAGTAATTTGCTATAGTAATTTATTAAACATGCTC
CTACAACATTACCACAATCTTTTCTCTTGGATTGACATTGAATAAGAAAAGAGTGAATTTTTTTAGACTT
GTAATGATAACTATGTACAAAGCCAATGAAAGATGTATGTAGATGAATGTAAAATACCATGTAGACAAAC
AAGATAAAACTTGGTTATAAACATTGGTGTTGGAACAGAATAAATTAGATGTCAAAAAGTTTCGTCAATA
TCACAAGCTCATCGCGATGGTATGCGGTGTGAAATACCGCACAGATGCGTAAGGAGAAAATACCGCATCA
GGCGCCATTCGCCATTCAGGCTGCGCAACTGTTGGGAAGGGCGATCGGTGCGGGCCTCTTCGCTATTACG
CCAGCTGGCGAAAGGGGGATGTGCTGCAAGGCGATTAAGTTGGGTAACGCCAGGGTTTTCCCAGTCACGA
CGTTGTAAAACGACGGCCAGTGCCAAGCTTGCATGCCTGCAGGTCGACTCTAGAGGATCCCCACGGTACC
CCTGTTTCGTCCTCACGGACTCATCAGACCGGAAAGCACATCCGGTGACAGGGCACCACCGACTCGGTGC
CACTCACTTTTTTCAAGTTGATAACGGACTAGCCTTATTTTAACTTGCTATTTCTAGCTCTAAAACCGAA
GCATCTGAACAATAGATTCTTCGGTACAGGTTATGTTTTTTGGCAACAGCAACTATTCAAATCAACTGAA
AGTTTTTTAGAATTCAACAACTTCCAATACTCAAGTGTCCAAGCTAGCAAACTGTTTAATAATCGTGACC
CAACATTCCTTTCATGCGCACCCTCAGCGTCACATAAATCAACACTTTACAACACCTATTCAAAGCTTCT
ATATGCCTTCGTCATTTAAATGTCTAACATTTCAAAAAAGTGTTTGCTAATGGTAAATTCTTGAGTTTTC
TTGGAAGCACATATATAACGAGTGTGACTGTTCTACGCTCCTTGCTGACTAGTCATCAGTCTACGCATGC
CAACTACCACCAACATAAGCAAAAGGTACCCGGGGTACCGAGCTCGAATTCGTAATCATGTCATAGCTGT
TTCCTGTGTGAAATTGTTATCCGCTCACAATTCCACACAACATACGAGCCGGAAGCATAAAGTGTAAAGC
CTGGGGTGCCTAATGAGTGAGCTAACTCACATTAATTGCGTTGCGCTCACTGCCCGCTTTCCAGTCGGGA
AACCTGTCGTGCCAGCTGCATTAATGAATCGGCCAACGCGCGGGGAGAGGCGGTTTGCGTATTGGGCGCT
CTTCCGCTTCCTCGCTCACTGACTCGCTGCGCTCGGTCGTTCGGCTGCGGCGAGCGGTATCAGCTCACTC
AAAGGCGGTAATACGGTTATCCACAGAATCAGGGGATAACGCAGGAAAGAACATGTGAGCAAAAGGCCAG
CAAAAGGCCAGGAACCGTAAAAAGGCCGCGTTGCTGGCGTTTTTCCATAGGCTCCGCCCCCCTGACGAGC
ATCACAAAAATCGACGCTCAAGTCAGAGGTGGCGAAACCCGACAGGACTATAAAGATACCAGGCGTTTCC
CCCTGGAAGCTCCCTCGTGCGCTCTCCTGTTCCGACCCTGCCGCTTACCGGATACCTGTCCGCCTTTCTC
CCTTCGGGAAGCGTGGCGCTTTCTCATAGCTCACGCTGTAGGTATCTCAGTTCGGTGTAGGTCGTTCGCT
CCAAGCTGGGCTGTGTGCACGAACCCCCCGTTCAGCCCGACCGCTGCGCCTTATCCGGTAACTATCGTCT
TGAGTCCAACCCGGTAAGACACGACTTATCGCCACTGGCAGCAGCCACTGGTAACAGGATTAGCAGAGCG
AGGTATGTAGGCGGTGCTACAGAGTTCTTGAAGTGGTGGCCTAACTACGGCTACACTAGAAGAACAGTAT
TTGGTATCTGCGCTCTGCTGAAGCCAGTTACCTTCGGAAAAAGAGTTGGTAGCTCTTGATCCGGCAAACA
AACCACCGCTGGTAGCGGTGGTTTTTTTGTTTGCAAGCAGCAGATTACGCGCAGAAAAAAAGGATCTCAA
GAAGATCCTTTGATCTTTTCTACGGGGTCTGACGCTCAGTGGAACGAAAACTCACGTTAAGGGATTTTGG
TCATGAGATTATCAAAAAGGATCTTCACCTAGATCCTTTTAAATTAAAAATGAAGTTTTAAATCAATCTA
AAGTATATATGAGTAAACTTGGTCTGACAGTTACCAATGCTTAATCAGTGAGGCACCTATCTCAGCGATC
TGTCTATTTCGTTCATCCATAGTTGCCTGACTCCCCGTCGTGTAGATAACTACGATACGGGAGGGCTTAC
CATCTGGCCCCAGTGCTGCAATGATACCGCGAGACCCACGCTCACCGGCTCCAGATTTATCAGCAATAAA
CCAGCCAGCCGGAAGGGCCGAGCGCAGAAGTGGTCCTGCAACTTTATCCGCCTCCATCCAGTCTATTAAT
TGTTGCCGGGAAGCTAGAGTAAGTAGTTCGCCAGTTAATAGTTTGCGCAACGTTGTTGCCATTGCTACAG
GCATCGTGGTGTCACGCTCGTCGTTTGGTATGGCTTCATTCAGCTCCGGTTCCCAACGATCAAGGCGAGT
TACATGATCCCCCATGTTGTGCAAAAAAGCGGTTAGCTCCTTCGGTCCTCCGATCGTTGTCAGAAGTAAG
TTGGCCGCAGTGTTATCACTCATGGTTATGGCAGCACTGCATAATTCTCTTACTGTCATGCCATCCGTAA
GATGCTTTTCTGTGACTGGTGAGTACTCAACCAAGTCATTCTGAGAATAGTGTATGCGGCGACCGAGTTG
CTCTTGCCCGGCGTCAATACGGGATAATACCGCGCCACATAGCAGAACTTTAAAAGTGCTCATCATTGGA
AAACGTTCTTCGGGGCGAAAACTCTCAAGGATCTTACCGCTGTTGAGATCCAGTTCGATGTAACCCACTC
GTGCACCCAACTGATCTTCAGCATCTTTTACTTTCACCAGCGTTTCTGGGTGAGCAAAAACAGGAAGGCA
AAATGCCGCAAAAAAGGGAATAAGGGCGACACGGAAATGTTGAATACTCATACTCTTCCTTTTTCAATAT
TATTGAAGCATTTATCAGGGTTATTGTCTCATGAGCGGATACATATTTGAATGTATTTAGAAAAATAAAC
AAATAGGGGTTCCGCGCACATTTCCCCGAAAAGTGCCACCTGACGCCCTACAACAACTAAGAAAATGGCT
ATCATGCGGAAGCTGGTGAGAAGAACAGCATCGGGACAAGGGAAGGAAGAACAAAGACAAAGAAAACAAA
AGAAAGCAATTGAAAACAAAACAAAACAATTTTCATTCCTTCTCTTATCATTCCTTTTCTTTTCTTTTCT
CTCATTCAACGCACTCCATCGTATCCGTATTCCTCTTATTTTTTCTCTTTCTCTATATCCATTTCTTTCT
CTCTAGGTGTGTCCTCTCTCTCTCTTCAATTTCTCTACTCCGCATTCCAACGCATCCTTCCCCCAACCTC
CCATTTCCTCCTTACGGCCCGATAGCGATCGTCTTTCCCTCGCTATCACTCGCTACCGGCCCCTCCTCTG
CACCGTAACCTCCTACGTATTTACCATATCATAAAGTTTTTTCCGACGCTTATCGCTGACCCCCTGTCGC
CCTCCTATTGGCTTCCGGATTATCTTCTTGTCCATAAGGTGATCCATGCTTCCTGAAGATTCCCGAAATG
TGTCCACTTTGGCGGGGAATCATTCCATCCACTTCTTTCTCTCTCGCTTTCCTCATTCGGCGCTCCCCTT
CCGCGTCTCATTGGTCTTCCGCTCCGTTTTTGCTTTGCCGATGTTACTTGGGGAGAGGTGCGATAATCCT
TTCGCAAAAACTCGGTTTGACGCCTCCCATGGTATAAATAGTGGGTGGTGGACAGGTGCCTTCGCTTTTC
TTTAAGCAAGAGAATTGCTGCAGGTCGACTCTAGAGATGGACAAGAAGTACTCCATTGGGCTCGATATCG
GCACAAACAGCGTCGGTTGGGCCGTCATTACGGACGAGTACAAGGTGCCGAGCAAAAAATTCAAAGTTCT
GGGCAATACCGATCGCCACAGCATAAAGAAGAACCTCATTGGCGCCCTCCTGTTCGACTCCGGGGAGACG
GCCGAAGCCACGCGGCTCAAAAGAACAGCACGGCGCAGATATACCCGCAGAAAGAATCGGATCTGCTACC
TGCAGGAGATCTTTAGTAATGAGATGGCTAAGGTGGATGACTCTTTCTTCCATAGGCTGGAGGAGTCCTT
TTTGGTGGAGGAGGATAAAAAGCACGAGCGCCACCCAATCTTTGGCAATATCGTGGACGAGGTGGCGTAC
CATGAAAAGTACCCAACCATATATCATCTGAGGAAGAAGCTTGTAGACAGTACTGATAAGGCTGACTTGC
GGTTGATCTATCTCGCGCTGGCGCATATGATCAAATTTCGGGGACACTTCCTCATCGAGGGGGACCTGAA
CCCAGACAACAGCGATGTCGACAAACTCTTTATCCAACTGGTTCAGACTTACAATCAGCTTTTCGAAGAG
AACCCGATCAACGCATCCGGAGTTGACGCCAAAGCAATCCTGAGCGCTAGGCTGTCCAAATCCCGGCGGC
TCGAAAACCTCATCGCACAGCTCCCTGGGGAGAAGAAGAACGGCCTGTTTGGTAATCTTATCGCCCTGTC
ACTCGGGCTGACCCCCAACTTTAAATCTAACTTCGACCTGGCCGAAGATGCCAAGCTTCAACTGAGCAAA
GACACCTACGATGATGATCTCGACAATCTGCTGGCCCAGATCGGCGACCAGTACGCAGACCTTTTTTTGG
CGGCAAAGAACCTGTCAGACGCCATTCTGCTGAGTGATATTCTGCGAGTGAACACGGAGATCACCAAAGC
TCCGCTGAGCGCTAGTATGATCAAGCGCTATGATGAGCACCACCAAGACTTGACTTTGCTGAAGGCCCTT
GTCAGACAGCAACTGCCTGAGAAGTACAAGGAAATTTTCTTCGATCAGTCTAAAAATGGCTACGCCGGAT
ACATTGACGGCGGAGCAAGCCAGGAGGAATTTTACAAATTTATTAAGCCCATCTTGGAAAAAATGGACGG
CACCGAGGAGCTGCTGGTAAAGCTTAACAGAGAAGATCTGTTGCGCAAACAGCGCACTTTCGACAATGGA
AGCATCCCCCACCAGATTCACCTGGGCGAACTGCACGCTATCCTCAGGCGGCAAGAGGATTTCTACCCCT
TTTTGAAAGATAACAGGGAAAAGATTGAGAAAATCCTCACATTTCGGATACCCTACTATGTAGGCCCCCT
CGCCCGGGGAAATTCCAGATTCGCGTGGATGACTCGCAAATCAGAAGAGACCATCACTCCCTGGAACTTC
GAGGAAGTCGTGGATAAGGGGGCCTCTGCCCAGTCCTTCATCGAAAGGATGACTAACTTTGATAAAAATC
TGCCTAACGAAAAGGTGCTTCCTAAACACTCTCTGCTGTACGAGTACTTCACAGTTTATAACGAGCTCAC
CAAGGTCAAATACGTCACAGAAGGGATGAGAAAGCCAGCATTCCTGTCTGGAGAGCAGAAGAAAGCTATC
GTGGACCTCCTCTTCAAGACGAACCGGAAAGTTACCGTGAAACAGCTCAAAGAAGACTATTTCAAAAAGA
TTGAATGTTTCGACTCTGTTGAAATCAGCGGAGTGGAGGATCGCTTCAACGCATCCCTGGGAACGTATCA
CGATCTCCTGAAAATCATTAAAGACAAGGACTTCCTGGACAATGAGGAGAACGAGGACATTCTTGAGGAC
ATTGTCCTCACCCTTACGTTGTTTGAAGATAGGGAGATGATTGAAGAACGCTTGAAAACTTACGCTCATC
TCTTCGACGACAAAGTCATGAAACAGCTCAAGAGGCGCCGATATACAGGATGGGGGCGGCTGTCAAGAAA
ACTGATCAATGGGATCCGAGATAAGCAGTCTGGAAAGACAATCCTGGATTTTCTTAAGTCCGATGGATTT
GCCAACCGGAACTTCATGCAGTTGATCCATGATGACTCTCTCACCTTTAAGGAGGACATCCAGAAAGCAC
AAGTTTCTGGCCAGGGGGACAGTCTTCACGAGCACATCGCTAATCTTGCAGGTAGCCCAGCTATCAAAAA
GGGAATACTGCAGACCGTTAAGGTCGTGGATGAACTCGTCAAAGTAATGGGAAGGCATAAGCCCGAGAAT
ATCGTTATCGAGATGGCCCGAGAGAACCAAACTACCCAGAAGGGACAGAAGAACAGTAGGGAAAGGATGA
AGAGGATTGAAGAGGGTATAAAAGAACTGGGGTCCCAAATCCTTAAGGAACACCCAGTTGAAAACACCCA
GCTTCAGAATGAGAAGCTCTACCTGTACTACCTGCAGAACGGCAGGGACATGTACGTGGATCAGGAACTG
GACATCAATCGGCTCTCCGACTACGACGTGGATCATATCGTGCCCCAGTCTTTTCTCAAAGATGATTCTA
TTGATAATAAAGTGTTGACAAGATCCGATAAAAATAGAGGGAAGAGTGATAACGTCCCCTCAGAAGAAGT
TGTCAAGAAAATGAAAAATTATTGGCGGCAGCTGCTGAACGCCAAACTGATCACACAACGGAAGTTCGAT
AATCTGACTAAGGCTGAACGAGGTGGCCTGTCTGAGTTGGATAAAGCCGGCTTCATCAAAAGGCAGCTTG
TTGAGACACGCCAGATCACCAAGCACGTGGCCCAAATTCTCGATTCACGCATGAACACCAAGTACGATGA
AAATGACAAACTGATTCGAGAGGTGAAAGTTATTACTCTGAAGTCTAAGCTGGTCTCAGATTTCAGAAAG
GACTTTCAGTTTTATAAGGTGAGAGAGATCAACAATTACCACCATGCGCATGATGCCTACCTGAATGCAG
TGGTAGGCACTGCACTTATCAAAAAATATCCCAAGCTTGAATCTGAATTTGTTTACGGAGACTATAAAGT
GTACGATGTTAGGAAAATGATCGCAAAGTCTGAGCAGGAAATAGGCAAGGCCACCGCTAAGTACTTCTTT
TACAGCAATATTATGAATTTTTTCAAGACCGAGATTACACTGGCCAATGGAGAGATTCGGAAGCGACCAC
TTATCGAAACAAACGGAGAAACAGGAGAAATCGTGTGGGACAAGGGTAGGGATTTCGCGACAGTCCGGAA
GGTCCTGTCCATGCCGCAGGTGAACATCGTTAAAAAGACCGAAGTACAGACCGGAGGCTTCTCCAAGGAA
AGTATCCTCCCGAAAAGGAACAGCGACAAGCTGATCGCACGCAAAAAAGATTGGGACCCCAAGAAATACG
GCGGATTCGATTCTCCTACAGTCGCTTACAGTGTACTGGTTGTGGCCAAAGTGGAGAAAGGGAAGTCTAA
AAAACTCAAAAGCGTCAAGGAACTGCTGGGCATCACAATCATGGAGCGATCAAGCTTCGAAAAAAACCCC
ATCGACTTTCTCGAGGCGAAAGGATATAAAGAGGTCAAAAAAGACCTCATCATTAAGCTTCCCAAGTACT
CTCTCTTTGAGCTTGAAAACGGCCGGAAACGAATGCTCGCTAGTGCGGGCGAGCTGCAGAAAGGTAACGA
GCTGGCACTGCCCTCTAAATACGTTAATTTCTTGTATCTGGCCAGCCACTATGAAAAGCTCAAAGGGTCT
CCCGAAGATAATGAGCAGAAGCAGCTGTTCGTGGAACAACACAAACACTACCTTGATGAGATCATCGAGC
AAATAAGCGAATTCTCCAAAAGAGTGATCCTCGCCGACGCTAACCTCGATAAGGTGCTTTCTGCTTACAA
TAAGCACAGGGATAAGCCCATCAGGGAGCAGGCAGAAAACATTATCCACTTGTTTACTCTGACCAACTTG
GGCGCGCCTGCAGCCTTCAAGTACTTCGACACCACCATAGACAGAAAGCGGTACACCTCTACAAAGGAGG
TCCTGGACGCCACACTGATTCATCAGTCAATTACGGGGCTCTATGAAACAAGAATCGACCTCTCTCAGCT
CGGTGGAGACAGCAGGGCTGACCCCAAGAAGAAGAGGAAGGTGTGATCTCTTCTCGAGTCATGTAATTAG
TTATGTCACGCTTACATTCACGCCCTCCCCCCACATCCGCTCTAACCGAAAAGGAAGGAGTTAGACAACC
TGAAGTCTAGGTCCCTATTTATTTTTTTATAGTTATGTTAGTATTAAGAACGTTATTTATATTTCAAATT
TTTCTTTTTTTTCTGTACAGACGCGTGTACGCATGTAACATTATACTGAAAACCTTGCTTGAGAAGGTTT
TGGGACGCTCGAAGGCTTTAATTTGCGATCCCCGTCTAAGAAACCATTATTATCATGACATTAACCTATA
AAAATAGGCGTATCACGAGGCCCTTTCGTC
Features (pLannotate 1.2.2; 23 found; start..end, strand, type, name):
    137..186     +  misc_feature   bom (fragment): basis of mobility region from pBR322
    194..259     -  CDS            hus5 (fragment): UBC9_SCHPO - Also known as ubc9. Experimental evidence at protein level: Swiss-Prot protein existence level 1. Catalyzes the covalent attachment of ubiquitin-like protein SUMO/Smt3 to other proteins. Required for efficient recovery from DNA damage or S-phase arrest and normal mitosis. This may be as part of a checkpoint independent recovery process. From Schizosaccharomyces pombe (strain 972 / ATCC 24843) (Fission yeast).
    313..378     -  CDS            hus5 (fragment): UBC9_SCHPO - Also known as ubc9. Experimental evidence at protein level: Swiss-Prot protein existence level 1. Catalyzes the covalent attachment of ubiquitin-like protein SUMO/Smt3 to other proteins. Required for efficient recovery from DNA damage or S-phase arrest and normal mitosis. This may be as part of a checkpoint independent recovery process. From Schizosaccharomyces pombe (strain 972 / ATCC 24843) (Fission yeast).
    539..1320    +  rep_origin     ars1: Schizosaccharomyces pombe autonomously replicating sequence ars1
   1930..2724    +  CDS            S. pombe ura4: orotidine 5'-phosphate decarboxylase, required for uracil biosynthesis; Schizosaccharomyces pombe ura4
   3171..3222    +  misc_feature   bom (fragment): basis of mobility region from pBR322
   3228..3382    -  CDS            lacZα (fragment): LacZα fragment of β-galactosidase; lacZ fragment
   3385..3422    -  misc_feature   MCS (fragment): pUC18/19 multiple cloning site
   3431..3482    -  misc_RNA       sTRSV HHRz: hammerhead ribozyme from the tobacco ringspot virus satellite RNA (Khvorova et al., 2003)
   3587..3943    -  promoter       rrk1 promoter/leader: promoter and leader RNA for the Schizosaccharomyces pombe rrk1 gene encoding the K-RNA component of RNase P (Jacobs et al., 2014)
   3953..3971    -  misc_feature   MCS (fragment): pUC18/19 multiple cloning site
   4002..4024    -  protein_bind   lac operator (fragment): The lac repressor binds to the lac operator to inhibit transcription in E. coli. This inhibition can be relieved by adding lactose or isopropyl-β-D-thiogalactopyranoside (IPTG). lac repressor encoded by lacI
   4028..4058    -  promoter       lac promoter: promoter for the E. coli lac operon
   4073..4094    -  protein_bind   CAP binding site: CAP binding activates transcription in the presence of cAMP. E. coli catabolite activator protein
   4107..4199    -  CDS            lacI (fragment): lac repressor; lacI; The lac repressor binds to the lac operator to inhibit transcription in E. coli. This inhibition can be relieved by adding lactose or isopropyl-β-D-thiogalactopyranoside (IPTG).
   4382..4970    -  rep_origin     ori: high-copy-number ColE1/pMB1/pBR322/pUC origin of replication
   5141..6001    -  CDS            AmpR: β-lactamase; bla; confers resistance to ampicillin, carbenicillin, and related antibiotics
   6002..6106    -  promoter       AmpR promoter: bla
   6135..6876    +  promoter       adh1 promoter: promoter for the Schizosaccharomyces pombe adh1 gene encoding alcohol dehydrogenase
   6878..6896    -  misc_feature   MCS (fragment): pUC18/19 multiple cloning site
   6897..11000   +  CDS            cas9: CAS9_STRP1 - Also known as csn1 From Streptococcus pyogenes serotype M1.
  11049..11296   +  terminator     CYC1 terminator: S. cerevisiae CYC1; transcription terminator for CYC1
  11370..35      +  CDS            rop (fragment) (across the origin): Rop protein, which maintains plasmids at low copy number; rop
