[The description below was written by a language model from this plasmid's Addgene catalogue record and pLannotate feature annotations shown in this document.]
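Description:
pMZ289 is an all-in-one CRISPR-Cas9 plasmid for genome editing in the fission yeast Schizosaccharomyces pombe, built on the pMZ283 backbone. It is a shuttle vector. In E. coli it replicates from a high-copy ColE1/pUC-type origin and is selected through the β-lactamase gene (ampicillin resistance). In S. pombe it is maintained episomally through the ars1 autonomously replicating sequence and selected by the ura4 marker, which complements uracil auxotrophy. Remnants of pUC/pBR322-derived sequence (lacZα, lac promoter/operator, lacI, bom and rop fragments) are also annotated, along with two short matches to hus5 next to ars1; all appear to be backbone carry-over rather than functional payload.

The plasmid carries two expression units. Streptococcus pyogenes Cas9 is transcribed from the constitutive S. pombe adh1 promoter and terminated by the S. cerevisiae CYC1 terminator. The coding sequence contains a silent mutation that removes a CspCI restriction site. On the opposite strand, the sgRNA is driven by the rrk1 promoter and leader, taken from the gene for the K-RNA component of RNase P, and is followed by a hammerhead ribozyme from tobacco ringspot virus satellite RNA. Cleavage of the leader and ribozyme self-cleavage are what would give the guide defined 5′ and 3′ ends. The guide and scaffold themselves are not annotated but presumably lie in the gap between these two elements.

In this construct the sgRNA targets the ade6-M210 allele, so it serves as a demonstration or control for Cas9-directed editing at ade6. The catalogue lists a total size of 10,640 bp, whereas the depositor's full sequence is 11,370 nt. The record does not explain this discrepancy.
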