Addgene plasmid #59898: pMZ289
Purpose: Combination adh1:cas9/rrk1:sgRNA for CRISPR genome editing in fission yeast: sgRNA targeted against ade6-M210
Depositing lab: Mikel Zaratiegui. Depositing organization: Rutgers, The State University of New Jersey. Publication: Implementation of the CRISPR-Cas9 system in fission yeast. Jacobs JZ, Ciccaglione KM, Tournier V, Zaratiegui M. Nat Commun. 2014 Oct 29;5:5344. doi: 10.1038/ncomms6344. PubMed 25352017.
Backbone
  Vector backbone: pMZ283
  Backbone size w/o insert (bp): 6215
  Total vector size (bp): 10640
  Vector type: Yeast Expression, CRISPR
  Selectable markers: ura4
Growth in bacteria
  Bacterial resistance: Ampicillin, 100 μg/mL
  Growth temperature: 37°C
  Growth strain: DH5alpha
  Copy number: Unknown
Gene/Insert 1
  Gene/Insert name: Cas9
  Mutation: Silent muation of the CspCI site
Gene/Insert 2
  Gene/Insert name: rrk1:sgRNA
Terms and licenses: Academic/Nonprofit Terms; Industry Terms: Not Available to Industry
How to cite: pMZ289 was a gift from Mikel Zaratiegui (Addgene plasmid # 59898 ; http://n2t.net/addgene:59898 ; RRID:Addgene_59898)
