>Addgene plasmid #59898 | pMZ289 | addgene partial sequence | sequence record 96348 | M13-F20 5'-TGTAAAACGACGGCCAGT-3'
ACGGTACCCCTGTTTCGTCCTCACGGACTCATCAGACCGGAAAGCACATCCGGTGACAGGGCACCACCGA
CTCGGTGCCACTCACTTTTTTCAAGTTGATAACGGACTAGCCTTATTTTAACTTGCTATTTCTAGCTCTA
AAACCGAAGCATCTGAACAATAGATTCTTCGGTACAGGTTATGTTTTTTGGCAACAGCAACTATTCAAAT
CAACTGAAAGTTTTTTAGAATTCAACAACTTCCAATACTCAAGTGTCCAAGCTAGCAAACTGTTTAATAA
TCGTGACCCAACATTCCTTTCATGCGCACCCTCAGCGTCACATAAATCAACACTTTACAACACCTATTCA
AAGCTTCTATATGCCTTCGTCATTTAAATGTCTAACATTTCAAAAAAGTGTTTGCTAATGGTAAATTCTT
GAGTTTTCTTGGAAGCACATATATAACGAGTGTGACTGTTCTACGCTCCTTGCTGACTAGTCATCAGTCT
ACGCATGCCAACTACCACCAACATAAGCAAAAGGTACCCGGGGTACCGAGCTCGAATTCGTAATCATGTC
ATAGCTGTTTCCTGTGTGAAATTGTTATCCGCTCACAATTCCACACAACATACGAGCCGGAAGCATAAAG
TGTAAAGCCTGGGGTGCCTAATGAGTGAGCTAACTCACATTAATTGCGTTGCGCTCACTGCCCGCTTTCC
AGTCGGGAAACCTGTCGTGCCAGCTGCATTAATGAATCGGCCAACGCGC
