>Addgene plasmid #59898 | pMZ289 | addgene partial sequence | sequence record 96350 | hdCas9-R2 5'-CCGGCTTTATCCAACTCAGAC-3'
CGAACTTCCGTTGTGTGATCAGTTTGGCGTTCAGCAGCTGCCGCCAATAATTTTTCATTTTCTTGACAAC
TTCTTCTGAGGGGACGTTATCACTCTTCCCTCTATTTTTATCGGATCTTGTCAACACTTTATTATCAATA
GAATCATCTTTGAGAAAAGACTGGGGCACGATATGATCCACGTCGTAGTCGGAGAGCCGATTGATGTCCA
GTTCCTGATCCACGTACATGTCCCTGCCGTTCTGCAGGTAGTACAGGTAGAGCTTCTCATTCTGAAGCTG
GGTGTTTTCAACTGGGTGTTCCTTAAGGATTTGGGACCCCAGTTCTTTTATACCCTCTTCAATCCTCTTC
ATCCTTTCCCTACTGTTCTTCTGTCCCTTCTGGGTAGTTTGGTTCTCTCGGGCCATCTCGATAACGATAT
TCTCGGGCTTATGCCTTCCCATTACTTTGACGAGTTCATCCACGACCTTAACGGTCTGCAGTATTCCCTT
TTTGATAGCTGGGCTACCTGCAAGATTAGCGATGTGCTCGTGAAGACTGTCCCCCTGGCCAGAAACTTGT
GCTTTCTGGATGTCCTCCTTAAAGGTGAGAGAGTCATCATGGATCAACTGCATGAAGTTCCGGTTGGC
