>Addgene plasmid #59898 | pMZ289 | addgene partial sequence | sequence record 96351 | CYC1 5'-GCGTGAATGTAAGCGTGAC-3'
ACACACCTTCCTCTTCTTCTTGGGGTCAGCCCTGCTGTCTCCACCGAGCTGAGAGAGGTCGATTCTTGTT
TCATAGAGCCCCGTAATTGACTGATGAATCAGTGTGGCGTCCAGGACCTCCTTTGTAGAGGTGTACCGCT
TTCTGTCTATGGTGGTGTCGAAGTACTTGAAGGCTGCAGGCGCGCCCAAGTTGGTCAGAGTAAACAAGTG
GATAATGTTTTCTGCCTGCTCCCTGATGGGCTTATCCCTGTGCTTATTGTAAGCAGAAAGCACCTTATCG
AGGTTAGCGTCGGCGAGGATCACTCTTTTGGAGAATTCGCTTATTTGCTCGATGATCTCATCAAGGTAGT
GTTTGTGTTGTTCCACGAACAGCTGCTTCTGCTCATTATCTTCGGGAGACCCTTTGAGCTTTTCATAGTG
GCTGGCCAGATACAAGAAATTAACGTATTTAGAGGGCAGTGCCAGCTCGTTACCTTTCTGCAGCTCGCCC
GCACTAGCGAGCATTCGTTTCCGGCCGTTTTCAAGCTCAAAGAGAGAGTACTTGGGAAGCTTAATGATGA
GGTCTTTTTTGACCTCTTTATATCCTTTCGCCTCGAGAAAGTCGATGGGGTTTTTTTCGAAGCTTGATCG
CTCCATGATTGTGATGCCCAGCAGTTCCTTGACGCTTTTGAGTTTTTTAGACTTCCCTTTCTCCACTTTG
GCCACAACCAGTACACTGTAAGCGACTGTAGGAGAATCGAATCCGCCGTATTTCTT
